Addgene plasmid #23719: pDONR223-MAPK12
Depositing lab: William Hahn & David Root. Depositing organization: Dana-Farber Cancer Institute. Publication: COT drives resistance to RAF inhibition through MAP kinase pathway reactivation. Johannessen CM, Boehm JS, Kim SY, Thomas SR, Wardwell L, Johnson LA, Emery CM, Stransky N, Cogdill AP, Barretina J, Caponigro G, Hieronymus H, Murray RR, Salehi-Ashtiani K, Hill DE, Vidal M, Zhao JJ, Yang X, Alkan O, Kim S, Harris JL, Wilson CJ, Myer VE, Finan PM, Root DE, Roberts TM, Golub T, Flaherty KT, Dummer R, Weber BL, Sellers WR, Schlegel R, Wargo JA, Hahn WC, Garraway LA. Nature. 2010 Dec 16;468(7326):968-72. doi: 10.1038/nature09627 PubMed 21107320.
Backbone
  Vector backbone: pDONR223
  Backbone manufacturer: Invitrogen
  Backbone size w/o insert (bp): 5005
  Vector type: Gateway Donor vector
Growth in bacteria
  Bacterial resistance: Spectinomycin, 50 μg/mL
  Growth temperature: 37°C
  Growth strain: DH5alpha
  Copy number: High Copy
Gene/Insert
  Gene/Insert name: MAPK12 (alt name: mitogen-activated protein kinase 12)
  Species: H. sapiens (human)
  Insert size (bp): 1104
  Entrez Gene: MAPK12 (a.k.a. ERK-6, ERK3, ERK6, MAPK 12, P38GAMMA, PRKM12, SAPK-3, SAPK3)
  Cloning method: Gateway Cloning
  Sequencing primers: 5′ M13pUC-fwd; 3′ M13rev
Terms and licenses: Academic/Nonprofit Terms; Industry Terms: Not Available to Industry
Depositor comments: The ORF has no Stop codon. This design enables easy recombination into a destination vector to add an epitope tag of choice and Stop codon to the ORF. Do NOT use this plasmid directly for transfections. A set of 4 custom lentiviral vectors is available ( pLX301 (http://www.addgene.org/25895/) , pLX302 (http://www.addgene.org/25896/) , pLX303 (http://www.addgene.org/25897/) , pLX304 (http://www.addgene.org/25890/) ) to be used to express these ORFs in mammalian cells. These plasmids are not included in the kit and must be ordered separately.
How to cite: pDONR223-MAPK12 was a gift from William Hahn & David Root (Addgene plasmid # 23719 ; http://n2t.net/addgene:23719 ; RRID:Addgene_23719)
