[The description below was written by a language model from this plasmid's Addgene catalogue record.]
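Description:
pDONR223-MAPK12 is a Gateway entry clone built on the Invitrogen pDONR223 donor backbone (about 5 kb without insert) and carrying the human MAPK12 open reading frame, an insert of roughly 1.1 kb. MAPK12 encodes mitogen-activated protein kinase 12, also known as p38 gamma, ERK6 or SAPK3, a member of the stress-activated p38 MAP kinase family. The plasmid is maintained in E. coli as a high-copy replicon under spectinomycin selection. No feature table accompanies the record, so the origin of replication and the exact flanking elements are not itemised. As a product of Gateway cloning into a donor vector, the ORF would be expected to sit between recombination sites that allow its transfer to destination vectors. M13 forward and reverse primer sites on either side of the insert are used for sequence verification.

The ORF was deliberately cloned without a stop codon. This "open" configuration lets the coding sequence be recombined in frame into a destination vector that supplies a C-terminal epitope tag of choice together with the stop codon. The record lists no promoter for expression in mammalian cells, and the depositors state that the plasmid should not be transfected directly; it serves purely as a shuttle and storage clone. They point to a companion set of lentiviral destination vectors (pLX301 to pLX304), obtained separately, for expressing such ORFs in mammalian cells. The clone belongs to a kit of ORF plasmids associated with a study of how MAP kinase pathway reactivation drives resistance to RAF inhibition, and it suits gain-of-function expression studies or screens involving this kinase.
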