>Addgene plasmid #23719 | pDONR223-MAPK12 | depositor partial sequence | sequence record 11152 | Author sequence
ATGAGCTCTCCGCCGCCCGCCCGCAGTGGCTTTTACCGCCAGGAGGTGACCAAGACGGCCTGGGAGGTGC
GCGCCGTGTACCGGGACCTGCAGCCCGTGGGCTCGGGCGCCTACGGCGCGGTGTGCTCGGCCGTGGACGG
CCGCACCGGCGCTAAGGTGGCCATCAAGAAGCTGTATCGGCCCTTCCAGTCCGAGCTGTTCGCCAAGCGC
GCCTACCGCGAGCTGCGCCTGCTCAAGCACATGCGCCACGAGAACGTGATCGGGCTGCTGGACGTATTCA
CTCCTGATGAGACCCTGGATGACTTCACGGACTTTTACCTGGTGATGCCGTTCATGGGCACCGACCTGGG
CAAGCTCATGAAACATGAGAAGCTAGGCGAGGACCGGATCCAGTTCCTCGTGTACCAGATGCTGAAGGGG
CTGAGGTATATCCACGCTGCCGGCATCATCCACAGAGACCTGAAGCCCGGCAACCTGGCTGTGAACGAAG
ACTGTGAGCTGAAGATCCTGGACTTCGGCCTGGCCAGGCAGGCAGACAGTGAGATGACTGGGTACGTGGT
GACCCGGTGGTACCGGGCTCCCGAGGTCATCTTGAATTGGATGCGCTACACGCAGACGGTGGACATCTGG
TCCGTGGGCTGCATCATGGCGGAGATGATCACAGGCAAGACGCTGTTCAAGGGCAGCGACCACCTGGACC
AGCTGAAGGAGATCATGAAGGTGACGGGGACGCCTCCGGCTGAGTTTGTGCAGCGGCTGCAGAGCGATGA
GGCCAAGAACTACATGAAGGGCCTCCCCGAATTGGAGAAGAAGGATTTTGCCTCTATCCTGACCAATGCA
AGCCCTCTGGCTGTGAACCTCCTGGAGAAGATGCTGGTGCTGGACGCGGAGCAGCGGGTGACGGCAGGCG
AGGCGCTGGCCCATCCCTACTTCGAGTCCCTGCACGACACGGAAGATGAGCCCCAGGTCCAGAAGTATGA
TGACTCCTTTGACGACGTTGACCGCACACTGGATGAATGGAAGCGTGTTACTTACAAAGAGGTGCTCAGC
TTCAAGCCTCCCCGGCAGCTGGGGGCCAGGGTCTCCAAGGAGACGCCTCTGTGA
