>Addgene plasmid #23719 | pDONR223-MAPK12 | addgene partial sequence | sequence record 29489 | 23719 with M13pUC-fwd
CTCGGGCCCAATAATGATTTTATTTTGACTGATAGTGACCTGTTCGTTGCAACAAATTGATGAGCAATGC
TTTTTTATAATGCCAACTTTGTACAAAAAAGTTGGCATGAGCTCTCCGCCGCCCGCCCGCAGTGGCTTTT
ACCGCCAGGAGGTGACCAAGACGGCCTGGGAGGTGCGCGCCGTGTACCGGGACCTGCAGCCCGTGGGCTC
GGGCGCCTACGGCGCGGTGTGCTCGGCCGTGGACGGCCGCACCGGCGCTAAGGTGGCCATCAAGAAGCTG
TATCGGCCCTTCCAGTCCGAGCTGTTCGCCAAGCGCGCCTACCGCGAGCTGCGCCTGCTCAAGCACATGC
GCCACGAGAACGTGATCGGGCTGCTGGACGTATTCACTCCTGATGAGACCCTGGATGACTTCACGGACTT
TTACCTGGTGATGCCGTTCATGGGCACCGACCTGGGCAAGCTCATGAAACATGAGAAGCTAGGCGAGGAC
CGGATCCAGTTCCTCGTGTACCAGATGCTGAAGGGGCTGAGGTATATCCACGCTGCCGGCATCATCCACA
GAGACCTGAAGCCCGGCAACCTGGCTGTGAACGAAGACTGTGAGCTGAAGATCCTGGACTTCGGCCTGGC
CAGGCAGGCAGACAGTGAGATGACTGGGTACGTGGTGACCCGGTGGTACCGGGCTCCCGAGGTCATCTTG
AATTGGATGCGCTACACGCAGACGGTG
